Addgene plasmid #149317: pDONR223 SARS-CoV-2 NSP15_nostop
Purpose: Gateway-compatible Entry vector, with insert of NSP15 gene's CDS from SARS-CoV-2 isolate Wuhan-Hu-1. Does not contain stop codon.
Depositing lab: Fritz Roth. Depositing organization: Sinai Health System. Publication: A Comprehensive, Flexible Collection of SARS-CoV-2 Coding Regions. Kim DK, Knapp JJ, Kuang D, Chawla A, Cassonnet P, Lee H, Sheykhkarimli D, Samavarchi-Tehrani P, Abdouni H, Rayhan A, Li R, Pogoutse O, Coyaud E, van der Werf S, Demeret C, Gingras AC, Taipale M, Raught B, Jacob Y, Roth FP. G3 (Bethesda). 2020 Aug 6. pii: g3.120.401554. doi: 10.1534/g3.120.401554. PubMed 32763951.
Backbone
  Vector backbone: pDONR223
  Backbone manufacturer: Rual et al, Genome Res. 14:2128-2135, 2004.
  Backbone size w/o insert (bp): 5005
  Vector type: Gateway-compatible Entry vector
Growth in bacteria
  Bacterial resistance: Spectinomycin, 50 μg/mL
  Growth temperature: 37°C
  Growth strain: DH5alpha
  Copy number: Unknown
Gene/Insert
  Gene/Insert name: NSP15
  Species: SARS-CoV-2 isolate Wuhan-Hu-1
  Insert size (bp): 1041
  Mutation: Many synonymous changes due to codon optimization
  Entrez Gene: ORF1ab (a.k.a. GU280_gp01)
  Cloning method: Gateway Cloning
  Sequencing primers: 5′ M13F; 3′ M13R
Resource information
  A portion of this plasmid was derived from a plasmid made by: Synthesized from GenScript
Terms and licenses: Academic/Nonprofit Terms; Industry Terms
How to cite: pDONR223 SARS-CoV-2 NSP15_nostop was a gift from Fritz Roth (Addgene plasmid # 149317 ; http://n2t.net/addgene:149317 ; RRID:Addgene_149317)
