[The description below was written by a language model from this plasmid's Addgene catalogue record and pLannotate feature annotations shown in this document.]
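Description:
pDONR223 SARS-CoV-2 NSP15_nostop is a Gateway-compatible entry clone built in the pDONR223 backbone and propagated in E. coli. It replicates from a high-copy ColE1/pUC-type origin and is selected with spectinomycin through the aadA (SmR) aminoglycoside adenylyltransferase gene, which sits downstream of a fragment of a class 1 integron Pc promoter. The sequenced plasmid is 3,831 nt. This is smaller than the listed size of the empty donor vector plus insert, as expected when the donor's attP-flanked cassette is replaced by the insert during Gateway cloning. Short remnants annotated as lacI, lacZα and gentamicin acetyltransferase are partial fragments rather than functional genes.

The payload is the coding sequence of NSP15 from SARS-CoV-2 isolate Wuhan-Hu-1, one of the non-structural proteins cleaved from the ORF1ab replicase polyprotein. The roughly 1 kb insert was made synthetically and is codon-optimized, so it carries many synonymous changes relative to the viral genome. The automated annotation matches it to the replicase polyprotein, but the functional text attached to that hit describes the 2'-O-methyltransferase, a different product of the same polyprotein. The ORF lies between two attL recombination sites (annotated attL3 and attL2), with rrnB T1 and T2 terminators upstream that insulate it from read-through transcription and a T7 promoter on the far side of the attL2 site. There is no dedicated expression promoter for the insert, since entry clones are not meant for expression.

Because the stop codon is omitted, LR recombination into a destination vector can place NSP15 in frame with C-terminal tags or fusion partners. The clone belongs to a collection of SARS-CoV-2 coding regions intended for flexible transfer into varied expression vectors.
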