Features (pLannotate 1.2.2; 12 found; start..end, strand, type, name):
      2..94      +  CDS            lacI (fragment): lac repressor; lacI; The lac repressor binds to the lac operator to inhibit transcription in E. coli. This inhibition can be relieved by adding lactose or isopropyl-β-D-thiogalactopyranoside (IPTG).
    149..176     -  terminator     rrnB T2 terminator: transcription terminator T2 from the E. coli rrnB gene
    308..351     +  terminator     rrnB T1 terminator: Escherichia coli rrnB; transcription terminator T1 from the E. coli rrnB gene
    398..434     -  CDS            lacZα (fragment): LacZα fragment of β-galactosidase; lacZ fragment
    451..546     +  protein_bind   attL3: mutant version of attL; recombination site for the Gateway® LR reaction LR Clonase™
    552..1589    +  CDS            rep (fragment): R1AB_SARS2 - Experimental evidence at protein level: Swiss-Prot protein existence level 1. [2'-O-methyltransferase]: Methyltransferase that mediates mRNA cap 2'-O-ribose methylation to the 5'-cap structure of viral mRNAs. N7-methyl guanosine cap is a prerequisite for binding of nsp16. Therefore plays an essential role in viral mRNAs cap methylation which is essential to evade immune system. From Severe acute respiratory syndrome coronavirus 2 (2019-nCoV) (SARS-CoV-2).
   1591..1690    -  protein_bind   attL2: mutant version of attL; recombination site for the Gateway® LR reaction LR Clonase™
   1708..1726    -  promoter       T7 promoter: promoter for bacteriophage T7 RNA polymerase
   1916..1939    +  promoter       Pc promoter (fragment): intI1 (promoter lies within the coding sequence); class 1 integron promoter
   2115..2171    +  CDS            GmR (fragment): gentamycin acetyltransferase; aacC1; confers resistance to gentamycin
   2178..2969    +  CDS            SmR: aminoglycoside adenylyltransferase (Murphy, 1985); aadA; confers resistance to spectinomycin and streptomycin
   3062..3650    +  rep_origin     ori: high-copy-number ColE1/pMB1/pBR322/pUC origin of replication
>Addgene plasmid #149317 | pDONR223 SARS-CoV-2 NSP15_nostop | addgene full sequence | sequence record 296466 | Addgene NGS Result
AGCGCCCAATACGCAAACCGCCTCTCCCCGCGCGTTGGCCGATTCATTAATGCAGCTGGCACGACAGGTT
TCCCGACTGGAAAGCGGGCAGTGAGCGCAACGCAATTAATACGCGTACCGCTAGCCAGGAAGAGTTTGTA
GAAACGCAAAAAGGCCATCCGTCAGGATGGCCTTCTGCTTAGTTTGATGCCTGGCAGTTTATGGCGGGCG
TCCTGCCCGCCACCCTCCGGGCCGTTGCTTCACAACGTTCAAATCCGCTCCCGGCGGATTTGTCCTACTC
AGGAGAGCGTTCACCGACAAACAACAGATAAAACGAAAGGCCCAGTCTTCCGACTGAGCCTTTCGTTTTA
TTTGATGCCTGGCAGTTCCCTACTCTCGCGTTAACGCTAGCATGGATGTTTTCCCAGTCACGACGTTGTA
AAACGACGGCCAGTCTTAAGCTCGGGCCCCAAATAATGATTTTATTTTGACTGATAGTGACCTGTTCGTT
GCAACAAATTGATGAGCAATGCTTTTTTATAATGCCAACTTTGTACAAAAAAGTTGGCATGTCTCTGGAG
AACGTGGCCTTCAACGTGGTGAACAAGGGTCACTTCGACGGTCAGCAGGGCGAAGTGCCTGTGAGCATCA
TCAACAACACCGTGTACACCAAGGTGGACGGCGTGGACGTGGAGCTGTTCGAAAACAAGACCACCCTGCC
AGTGAACGTGGCCTTCGAGCTGTGGGCTAAGCGCAACATCAAGCCCGTGCCTGAAGTGAAGATCCTGAAC
AACCTGGGAGTGGACATCGCCGCTAACACCGTGATCTGGGACTACAAGAGGGACGCCCCCGCTCACATCA
GCACCATCGGCGTGTGCTCCATGACCGACATCGCCAAGAAGCCTACCGAGACCATCTGCGCTCCACTGAC
CGTGTTCTTCGACGGAAGAGTGGACGGTCAGGTGGACCTGTTCCGCAACGCTAGGAACGGCGTGCTGATC
ACCGAGGGCTCTGTGAAGGGACTGCAGCCAAGCGTGGGACCCAAGCAGGCCTCCCTGAACGGTGTGACCC
TGATCGGCGAAGCTGTGAAGACCCAGTTCAACTACTACAAGAAGGTGGACGGCGTGGTGCAGCAGCTGCC
AGAGACCTACTTCACCCAGTCTAGAAACCTGCAGGAATTCAAGCCCCGTAGCCAGATGGAGATCGACTTC
CTGGAACTGGCCATGGACGAGTTCATCGAAAGATACAAGCTGGAGGGATACGCTTTCGAACACATCGTGT
ACGGTGACTTCTCTCACAGCCAGCTGGGCGGACTGCACCTGCTGATCGGTCTGGCCAAGCGTTTCAAGGA
GTCCCCCTTCGAGCTGGAAGACTTCATCCCTATGGACTCTACCGTGAAGAACTACTTCATCACCGACGCT
CAGACCGGAAGCTCCAAGTGCGTGTGCAGCGTGATCGACCTGCTGCTGGACGACTTCGTGGAGATCATCA
AGTCCCAGGACCTGTCCGTGGTGTCTAAGGTGGTGAAGGTGACCATCGACTACACCGAGATCTCCTTCAT
GCTGTGGTGCAAGGACGGCCACGTGGAAACCTTCTACCCTAAGCTGCAGTACCCAACTTTCTTGTACAAA
GTTGGCATTATAAGAAAGCATTGCTTATCAATTTGTTGCAACGAACAGGTCACTATCAGTCAAAATAAAA
TCATTATTTGCCATCCAGCTGATATCCCCTATAGTGAGTCGTATTACATGGTCATAGCTGTTTCCTGGCA
GCTCTGGCCCGTGTCTCAAAATCTCTGATGTTACATTGCACAAGATAAAAATATATCATCATGCCTCCTC
TAGACCAGCCAGGACAGAAATGCCTCGACTTCGCTGCTACCCAAGGTTGCCGGGTGACGCACACCGTGGA
AACGGATGAAGGCACGAACCCAGTGGACATAAGCCTGTTCGGTTCGTAAGCTGTAATGCAAGTAGCGTAT
GCGCTCACGCAACTGGTCCAGAACCTTGACCGAACGCAGCGGTGGTAACGGCGCAGTGGCGGTTTTCATG
GCTTGTTATGACTGTTTTTTTGGGGTACAGTCTATGCCTCGGGCATCCAAGCAGCAAGCGCGTTACGCCG
TGGGTCGATGTTTGATGTTATGGAGCAGCAACGATGTTACGCAGCAGGGCAGTCGCCCTAAAACAAAGTT
AAACATTATGAGGGAAGCGGTGATCGCCGAAGTATCGACTCAACTATCAGAGGTAGTTGGCGTCATCGAG
CGCCATCTCGAACCGACGTTGCTGGCCGTACATTTGTACGGCTCCGCAGTGGATGGCGGCCTGAAGCCAC
ACAGTGATATTGATTTGCTGGTTACGGTGACCGTAAGGCTTGATGAAACAACGCGGCGAGCTTTGATCAA
CGACCTTTTGGAAACTTCGGCTTCCCCTGGAGAGAGCGAGATTCTCCGCGCTGTAGAAGTCACCATTGTT
GTGCACGACGACATCATTCCGTGGCGTTATCCAGCTAAGCGCGAACTGCAATTTGGAGAATGGCAGCGCA
ATGACATTCTTGCAGGTATCTTCGAGCCAGCCACGATCGACATTGATCTGGCTATCTTGCTGACAAAAGC
AAGAGAACATAGCGTTGCCTTGGTAGGTCCAGCGGCGGAGGAACTCTTTGATCCGGTTCCTGAACAGGAT
CTATTTGAGGCGCTAAATGAAACCTTAACGCTATGGAACTCGCCGCCCGACTGGGCTGGCGATGAGCGAA
ATGTAGTGCTTACGTTGTCCCGCATTTGGTACAGCGCAGTAACCGGCAAAATCGCGCCGAAGGATGTCGC
TGCCGACTGGGCAATGGAGCGCCTGCCGGCCCAGTATCAGCCCGTCATACTTGAAGCTAGACAGGCTTAT
CTTGGACAAGAAGAAGATCGCTTGGCCTCGCGCGCAGATCAGTTGGAAGAATTTGTCCACTACGTGAAAG
GCGAGATCACCAAGGTAGTCGGCAAATAACCCTCGAGCCACCCATGACCAAAATCCCTTAACGTGAGTTA
CGCGTCGTTCCACTGAGCGTCAGACCCCGTAGAAAAGATCAAAGGATCTTCTTGAGATCCTTTTTTTCTG
CGCGTAATCTGCTGCTTGCAAACAAAAAAACCACCGCTACCAGCGGTGGTTTGTTTGCCGGATCAAGAGC
TACCAACTCTTTTTCCGAAGGTAACTGGCTTCAGCAGAGCGCAGATACCAAATACTGTTCTTCTAGTGTA
GCCGTAGTTAGGCCACCACTTCAAGAACTCTGTAGCACCGCCTACATACCTCGCTCTGCTAATCCTGTTA
CCAGTGGCTGCTGCCAGTGGCGATAAGTCGTGTCTTACCGGGTTGGACTCAAGACGATAGTTACCGGATA
AGGCGCAGCGGTCGGGCTGAACGGGGGGTTCGTGCACACAGCCCAGCTTGGAGCGAACGACCTACACCGA
ACTGAGATACCTACAGCGTGAGCTATGAGAAAGCGCCACGCTTCCCGAAGGGAGAAAGGCGGACAGGTAT
CCGGTAAGCGGCAGGGTCGGAACAGGAGAGCGCACGAGGGAGCTTCCAGGGGGAAACGCCTGGTATCTTT
ATAGTCCTGTCGGGTTTCGCCACCTCTGACTTGAGCGTCGATTTTTGTGATGCTCGTCAGGGGGGCGGAG
CCTATGGAAAAACGCCAGCAACGCGGCCTTTTTACGGTTCCTGGCCTTTTGCTGGCCTTTTGCTCACATG
TTCTTTCCTGCGTTATCCCCTGATTCTGTGGATAACCGTATTACCGCCTTTGAGTGAGCTGATACCGCTC
GCCGCAGCCGAACGACCGAGCGCAGCGAGTCAGTGAGCGAGGAAGCGGAAG
