>Addgene plasmid #149317 | pDONR223 SARS-CoV-2 NSP15_nostop | depositor partial sequence | sequence record 291924 | Inserted CDS without stop codon
ATGTCTCTGGAGAACGTGGCCTTCAACGTGGTGAACAAGGGTCACTTCGACGGTCAGCAGGGCGAAGTGC
CTGTGAGCATCATCAACAACACCGTGTACACCAAGGTGGACGGCGTGGACGTGGAGCTGTTCGAAAACAA
GACCACCCTGCCAGTGAACGTGGCCTTCGAGCTGTGGGCTAAGCGCAACATCAAGCCCGTGCCTGAAGTG
AAGATCCTGAACAACCTGGGAGTGGACATCGCCGCTAACACCGTGATCTGGGACTACAAGAGGGACGCCC
CCGCTCACATCAGCACCATCGGCGTGTGCTCCATGACCGACATCGCCAAGAAGCCTACCGAGACCATCTG
CGCTCCACTGACCGTGTTCTTCGACGGAAGAGTGGACGGTCAGGTGGACCTGTTCCGCAACGCTAGGAAC
GGCGTGCTGATCACCGAGGGCTCTGTGAAGGGACTGCAGCCAAGCGTGGGACCCAAGCAGGCCTCCCTGA
ACGGTGTGACCCTGATCGGCGAAGCTGTGAAGACCCAGTTCAACTACTACAAGAAGGTGGACGGCGTGGT
GCAGCAGCTGCCAGAGACCTACTTCACCCAGTCTAGAAACCTGCAGGAATTCAAGCCCCGTAGCCAGATG
GAGATCGACTTCCTGGAACTGGCCATGGACGAGTTCATCGAAAGATACAAGCTGGAGGGATACGCTTTCG
AACACATCGTGTACGGTGACTTCTCTCACAGCCAGCTGGGCGGACTGCACCTGCTGATCGGTCTGGCCAA
GCGTTTCAAGGAGTCCCCCTTCGAGCTGGAAGACTTCATCCCTATGGACTCTACCGTGAAGAACTACTTC
ATCACCGACGCTCAGACCGGAAGCTCCAAGTGCGTGTGCAGCGTGATCGACCTGCTGCTGGACGACTTCG
TGGAGATCATCAAGTCCCAGGACCTGTCCGTGGTGTCTAAGGTGGTGAAGGTGACCATCGACTACACCGA
GATCTCCTTCATGCTGTGGTGCAAGGACGGCCACGTGGAAACCTTCTACCCTAAGCTGCAG
